Addgene plasmid #83773: MSCV-6NBC-GFP-PGK-Puro-Barcode96
Purpose: individual 6N barcode to make barcoded cell line variants
Depositing lab: Monte Winslow. Depositing organization: Stanford University. Publication: An in vivo multiplexed small-molecule screening platform. Gruner BM, Schulze CJ, Yang D, Ogasawara D, Dix MM, Rogers ZN, Chuang CH, McFarland CD, Chiou SH, Brown JM, Cravatt BF, Bogyo M, Winslow MM. Nat Methods. 2016 Sep 12. doi: 10.1038/nmeth.3992. PubMed 27617390.
Backbone
  Vector backbone: MSCV
  Vector type: Retroviral
  Selectable markers: Puromycin
Growth in bacteria
  Bacterial resistance: Ampicillin, 100 μg/mL
  Growth temperature: 37°C
  Growth strain: DH5alpha
  Copy number: High Copy
Gene/Insert
  Gene/Insert name: Barcode96
  Species: Synthetic
  Cloning method: Restriction Enzyme; 5′ cloning site BglII (destroyed during cloning); 3′ cloning site EcoRI (not destroyed)
  Sequencing primers: 5′ CCCTTGAACCTCCTCGTTCGACC
Terms and licenses: Academic/Nonprofit Terms; Industry Terms: Not Available to Industry
How to cite: MSCV-6NBC-GFP-PGK-Puro-Barcode96 was a gift from Monte Winslow (Addgene plasmid # 83773 ; http://n2t.net/addgene:83773 ; RRID:Addgene_83773)
