[The description below was written by a language model from this plasmid's Addgene catalogue record and pLannotate feature annotations shown in this document.]
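Description:
MSCV-6NBC-GFP-PGK-Puro-Barcode96 is a gammaretroviral transfer vector built on the murine stem cell virus (MSCV) backbone, about 7.0 kb in size, and is one member of a series of plasmids that each carry a distinct synthetic six-nucleotide ("6N") barcode. It is maintained in E. coli as a high-copy plasmid through a ColE1/pUC-type origin and selected with ampicillin via the β-lactamase gene. The remaining bacterial annotations (fragments of lacI, lacZα, rop, bom, the tetracycline resistance gene and a short env piece) are non-functional remnants of earlier cloning vectors.

The proviral region is bounded by the murine embryonic stem cell virus 5′ and 3′ LTRs and includes the Ψ packaging signal with the adjoining truncated, start-codon-less gag sequence, which together allow the genomic RNA to be encapsidated when viral proteins are supplied in trans by packaging cells. Downstream lies EGFP, with no separate promoter annotated upstream, so it is presumably transcribed from the 5′ LTR. This is followed by a mouse PGK promoter driving puromycin N-acetyltransferase. Transduced cells are therefore both green fluorescent and puromycin selectable. The barcode was inserted by restriction cloning between BglII (destroyed) and EcoRI sites. It is too short to be annotated in the feature table, so its exact position is not marked, though the name suggests that it sits just upstream of GFP.

After integration the barcode becomes a heritable DNA tag, so the stated purpose is to generate uniquely barcoded cell line variants. The associated publication describes an in vivo multiplexed small-molecule screening platform, which is consistent with pooling differently barcoded populations and reading them out together.
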