Features (pLannotate 1.2.2; 19 found; start..end, strand, type, name):
    579..920     +  misc_feature   MESV Ψ: packaging signal of murine embryonic stem cell virus
    987..1403    +  CDS            gag (truncated): truncated Moloney murine leukemia virus (MMLV) gag gene lacking the start codon
   1427..2143    +  CDS            EGFP: EGFP is a basic (constitutively fluorescent) green fluorescent protein published in 1996, derived from Aequorea victoria. It is reported to be a rapidly-maturing weak dimer with moderate acid sensitivity.
   2161..2660    +  promoter       PGK promoter: mouse phosphoglycerate kinase 1 promoter
   2681..3280    +  CDS            PuroR: puromycin N-acetyltransferase; pac from Streptomyces alboniger; confers resistance to puromycin
   3380..3894    +  LTR            3' LTR: 3' long terminal repeat from murine embryonic stem cell virus
   4087..4103    -  protein_bind   lac operator: The lac repressor binds to the lac operator to inhibit transcription in E. coli. This inhibition can be relieved by adding lactose or isopropyl-β-D-thiogalactopyranoside (IPTG). lac repressor encoded by lacI
   4111..4141    -  promoter       lac promoter: promoter for the E. coli lac operon
   4156..4177    -  protein_bind   CAP binding site: CAP binding activates transcription in the presence of cAMP. E. coli catabolite activator protein
   4190..4282    -  CDS            lacI (fragment): lac repressor; lacI; The lac repressor binds to the lac operator to inhibit transcription in E. coli. This inhibition can be relieved by adding lactose or isopropyl-β-D-thiogalactopyranoside (IPTG).
   4465..5053    -  rep_origin     ori: high-copy-number ColE1/pMB1/pBR322/pUC origin of replication
   5224..6084    -  CDS            AmpR: β-lactamase; bla; confers resistance to ampicillin, carbenicillin, and related antibiotics
   6085..6189    -  promoter       AmpR promoter: bla
   6284..6319    +  CDS            rop (fragment): Rop protein, which maintains plasmids at low copy number; rop
   6421..6520    +  misc_feature   bom (fragment): basis of mobility region from pBR322
   6526..6675    -  CDS            lacZα (fragment): LacZα fragment of β-galactosidase; lacZ fragment
   6675..6876    -  CDS            TcR (fragment): tetracycline efflux protein; tet; confers resistance to tetracycline
   6877..6975    +  CDS            env (fragment): murine leukemia virus gPr80 envelope polyprotein precursor; env; proteolytically cleaved into gp70SU and p15TM subunits
   7017..515     +  LTR            5' LTR (across the origin): 5' long terminal repeat from murine embryonic stem cell virus
>Addgene plasmid #83773 | MSCV-6NBC-GFP-PGK-Puro-Barcode96 | depositor full sequence | sequence record 159978 | Full Sequence
TGAAAGACCCCACCTGTAGGTTTGGCAAGCTAGCTTAAGTAACGCCATTTTGCAAGGCATGGAAAATACA
TAACTGAGAATAGAGAAGTTCAGATCAAGGTTAGGAACAGAGAGACAGCAGAATATGGGCCAAACAGGAT
ATCTGTGGTAAGCAGTTCCTGCCCCGGCTCAGGGCCAAGAACAGATGGTCCCCAGATGCGGTCCCGCCCT
CAGCAGTTTCTAGAGAACCATCAGATGTTTCCAGGGTGCCCCAAGGACCTGAAATGACCCTGTGCCTTAT
TTGAACTAACCAATCAGTTCGCTTCTCGCTTCTGTTCGCGCGCTTCTGCTCCCCGAGCTCAATAAAAGAG
CCCACAACCCCTCACTCGGCGCGCCAGTCCTCCGATAGACTGCGTCGCCCGGGTACCCGTATTCCCAATA
AAGCCTCTTGCTGTTTGCATCCGAATCGTGGACTCGCTGATCCTTGGGAGGGTCTCCTCAGATTGATTGA
CTGCCCACCTCGGGGGTCTTTCATTTGGAGGTTCCACCGAGATTTGGAGACCCCTGCCCAGGGACCACCG
ACCCCCCCGCCGGGAGGTAAGCTGGCCAGCGGTCGTTTCGTGTCTGTCTCTGTCTTTGTGCGTGTTTGTG
CCGGCATCTAATGTTTGCGCCTGCGTCTGTACTAGTTAGCTAACTAGCTCTGTATCTGGCGGACCCGTGG
TGGAACTGACGAGTTCTGAACACCCGGCCGCAACCCTGGGAGACGTCCCAGGGACTTTGGGGGCCGTTTT
TGTGGCCCGACCTGAGGAAGGGAGTCGATGTGGAATCCGACCCCGTCAGGATATGTGGTTCTGGTAGGAG
ACGAGAACCTAAAACAGTTCCCGCCTCCGTCTGAATTTTTGCTTTCGGTTTGGAACCGAAGCCGCGCGTC
TTGTCTGCTGCAGCGCTGCAGCATCGTTCTGTGTTGTCTCTGTCTGACTGTGTTTCTGTATTTGTCTGAA
AATTAGGGCCAGACTGTTACCACTCCCTTAAGTTTGACCTTAGGTCACTGGAAAGATGTCGAGCGGATCG
CTCACAACCAGTCGGTAGATGTCAAGAAGAGACGTTGGGTTACCTTCTGCTCTGCAGAATGGCCAACCTT
TAACGTCGGATGGCCGCGAGACGGCACCTTTAACCGAGACCTCATCACCCAGGTTAAGATCAAGGTCTTT
TCACCTGGCCCGCATGGACACCCAGACCAGGTCCCCTACATCGTGACCTGGGAAGCCTTGGCTTTTGACC
CCCCTCCCTGGGTCAAGCCCTTTGTACACCCTAAGCCTCCGCCTCCTCTTCCTCCATCCGCCCCGTCTCT
CCCCCTTGAACCTCCTCGTTCGACCCCGCCTCGATCCTCCCTTTATCCAGCCCTCACTCCTTCTCTAGGC
GCCGGAATTAGATCCGATGGACCACCATGGTGAGCAAGGGCGAGGAGCTGTTCACCGGGGTGGTGCCCAT
CCTGGTCGAGCTGGACGGCGACGTAAACGGCCACAAGTTCAGCGTGTCCGGCGAGGGCGAGGGCGATGCC
ACCTACGGCAAGCTGACCCTGAAGTTCATCTGCACCACCGGCAAGCTGCCCGTGCCCTGGCCCACCCTCG
TGACCACCCTGACCTACGGCGTGCAGTGCTTCAGCCGCTACCCCGACCACATGAAGCAGCACGACTTCTT
CAAGTCCGCCATGCCCGAAGGCTACGTCCAGGAGCGCACCATCTTCTTCAAGGACGACGGCAACTACAAG
ACCCGCGCCGAGGTGAAGTTCGAGGGCGACACCCTGGTGAACCGCATCGAGCTGAAGGGCATCGACTTCA
AGGAGGACGGCAACATCCTGGGGCACAAGCTGGAGTACAACTACAACAGCCACAACGTCTATATCATGGC
CGACAAGCAGAAGAACGGCATCAAGGTGAACTTCAAGATCCGCCACAACATCGAGGACGGCAGCGTGCAG
CTCGCCGACCACTACCAGCAGAACACCCCCATCGGCGACGGCCCCGTGCTGCTGCCCGACAACCACTACC
TGAGCACCCAGTCCGCCCTGAGCAAAGACCCCAACGAGAAGCGCGATCACATGGTCCTGCTGGAGTTCGT
GACCGCCGCCGGGATCACTCTCGGCATGGACGAGCTGTACAAGTAGCGGAGAATTCTACCGGGTAGGGGA
GGCGCTTTTCCCAAGGCAGTCTGGAGCATGCGCTTTAGCAGCCCCGCTGGGCACTTGGCGCTACACAAGT
GGCCTCTGGCCTCGCACACATTCCACATCCACCGGTAGGCGCCAACCGGCTCCGTTCTTTGGTGGCCCCT
TCGCGCCACCTTCTACTCCTCCCCTAGTCAGGAAGTTCCCCCCCGCCCCGCAGCTCGCGTCGTGCAGGAC
GTGACAAATGGAAGTAGCACGTCTCACTAGTCTCGTGCAGATGGACAGCACCGCTGAGCAATGGAAGCGG
GTAGGCCTTTGGGGCAGCGGCCAATAGCAGCTTTGCTCCTTCGCTTTCTGGGCTCAGAGGCTGGGAAGGG
GTGGGTCCGGGGGCGGGCTCAGGGGCGGGCTCAGGGGCGGGGCGGGCGCCCGAAGGTCCTCCGGAGGCCC
GGCATTCTGCACGCTTCAAAAGCGCACGTCTGCCGCGCTGTTCTCCTCTTCCTCATCTCCGGGCCTTTCG
ACCTGCAGCCCAAGCTTACCATGACCGAGTACAAGCCCACGGTGCGCCTCGCCACCCGCGACGACGTCCC
CAGGGCCGTACGCACCCTCGCCGCCGCGTTCGCCGACTACCCCGCCACGCGCCACACCGTCGATCCGGAC
CGCCACATCGAGCGGGTCACCGAGCTGCAAGAACTCTTCCTCACGCGCGTCGGGCTCGACATCGGCAAGG
TGTGGGTCGCGGACGACGGCGCCGCGGTGGCGGTCTGGACCACGCCGGAGAGCGTCGAAGCGGGGGCGGT
GTTCGCCGAGATCGGCCCGCGCATGGCCGAGTTGAGCGGTTCCCGGCTGGCCGCGCAGCAACAGATGGAA
GGCCTCCTGGCGCCGCACCGGCCCAAGGAGCCCGCGTGGTTCCTGGCCACCGTCGGCGTCTCGCCCGACC
ACCAGGGCAAGGGTCTGGGCAGCGCCGTCGTGCTCCCCGGAGTGGAGGCGGCCGAGCGCGCCGGGGTGCC
CGCCTTCCTGGAGACCTCCGCGCCCCGCAACCTCCCCTTCTACGAGCGGCTCGGCTTCACCGTCACCGCC
GACGTCGAGGTGCCCGAAGGACCGCGCACCTGGTGCATGACCCGCAAGCCCGGTGCCTGACGCCCGCCCC
ACGACCCGCAGCGCCCGACCGAAAGGAGCGCACGACCCCATGCATCGATAAAATAAAAGATTTTATTTAG
TCTCCAGAAAAAGGGGGGAATGAAAGACCCCACCTGTAGGTTTGGCAAGCTAGCTTAAGTAACGCCATTT
TGCAAGGCATGGAAAATACATAACTGAGAATAGAGAAGTTCAGATCAAGGTTAGGAACAGAGAGACAGCA
GAATATGGGCCAAACAGGATATCTGTGGTAAGCAGTTCCTGCCCCGGCTCAGGGCCAAGAACAGATGGTC
CCCAGATGCGGTCCCGCCCTCAGCAGTTTCTAGAGAACCATCAGATGTTTCCAGGGTGCCCCAAGGACCT
GAAATGACCCTGTGCCTTATTTGAACTAACCAATCAGTTCGCTTCTCGCTTCTGTTCGCGCGCTTCTGCT
CCCCGAGCTCAATAAAAGAGCCCACAACCCCTCACTCGGCGCGCCAGTCCTCCGATAGACTGCGTCGCCC
GGGTACCCGTGTATCCAATAAACCCTCTTGCAGTTGCATCCGACTTGTGGTCTCGCTGTTCCTTGGGAGG
GTCTCCTCTGAGTGATTGACTACCCGTCAGCGGGGGTCTTTCATGGGTAACAGTTTCTTGAAGTTGGAGA
ACAACATTCTGAGGGTAGGAGTCGAATATTAAGTAATCCTGACTCAATTAGCCACTGTTTTGAATCCACA
TACTCCAATACTCCTGAAATAGTTCATTATGGACAGCGCAGAAGAGCTGGGGAGAATTAATTCGTAATCA
TGGTCATAGCTGTTTCCTGTGTGAAATTGTTATCCGCTCACAATTCCACACAACATACGAGCCGGAAGCA
TAAAGTGTAAAGCCTGGGGTGCCTAATGAGTGAGCTAACTCACATTAATTGCGTTGCGCTCACTGCCCGC
TTTCCAGTCGGGAAACCTGTCGTGCCAGCTGCATTAATGAATCGGCCAACGCGCGGGGAGAGGCGGTTTG
CGTATTGGGCGCTCTTCCGCTTCCTCGCTCACTGACTCGCTGCGCTCGGTCGTTCGGCTGCGGCGAGCGG
TATCAGCTCACTCAAAGGCGGTAATACGGTTATCCACAGAATCAGGGGATAACGCAGGAAAGAACATGTG
AGCAAAAGGCCAGCAAAAGGCCAGGAACCGTAAAAAGGCCGCGTTGCTGGCGTTTTTCCATAGGCTCCGC
CCCCCTGACGAGCATCACAAAAATCGACGCTCAAGTCAGAGGTGGCGAAACCCGACAGGACTATAAAGAT
ACCAGGCGTTTCCCCCTGGAAGCTCCCTCGTGCGCTCTCCTGTTCCGACCCTGCCGCTTACCGGATACCT
GTCCGCCTTTCTCCCTTCGGGAAGCGTGGCGCTTTCTCATAGCTCACGCTGTAGGTATCTCAGTTCGGTG
TAGGTCGTTCGCTCCAAGCTGGGCTGTGTGCACGAACCCCCCGTTCAGCCCGACCGCTGCGCCTTATCCG
GTAACTATCGTCTTGAGTCCAACCCGGTAAGACACGACTTATCGCCACTGGCAGCAGCCACTGGTAACAG
GATTAGCAGAGCGAGGTATGTAGGCGGTGCTACAGAGTTCTTGAAGTGGTGGCCTAACTACGGCTACACT
AGAAGGACAGTATTTGGTATCTGCGCTCTGCTGAAGCCAGTTACCTTCGGAAAAAGAGTTGGTAGCTCTT
GATCCGGCAAACAAACCACCGCTGGTAGCGGTGGTTTTTTTGTTTGCAAGCAGCAGATTACGCGCAGAAA
AAAAGGATCTCAAGAAGATCCTTTGATCTTTTCTACGGGGTCTGACGCTCAGTGGAACGAAAACTCACGT
TAAGGGATTTTGGTCATGAGATTATCAAAAAGGATCTTCACCTAGATCCTTTTAAATTAAAAATGAAGTT
TTAAATCAATCTAAAGTATATATGAGTAAACTTGGTCTGACAGTTACCAATGCTTAATCAGTGAGGCACC
TATCTCAGCGATCTGTCTATTTCGTTCATCCATAGTTGCCTGACTCCCCGTCGTGTAGATAACTACGATA
CGGGAGGGCTTACCATCTGGCCCCAGTGCTGCAATGATACCGCGAGACCCACGCTCACCGGCTCCAGATT
TATCAGCAATAAACCAGCCAGCCGGAAGGGCCGAGCGCAGAAGTGGTCCTGCAACTTTATCCGCCTCCAT
CCAGTCTATTAATTGTTGCCGGGAAGCTAGAGTAAGTAGTTCGCCAGTTAATAGTTTGCGCAACGTTGTT
GCCATTGCTACAGGCATCGTGGTGTCACGCTCGTCGTTTGGTATGGCTTCATTCAGCTCCGGTTCCCAAC
GATCAAGGCGAGTTACATGATCCCCCATGTTGTGCAAAAAAGCGGTTAGCTCCTTCGGTCCTCCGATCGT
TGTCAGAAGTAAGTTGGCCGCAGTGTTATCACTCATGGTTATGGCAGCACTGCATAATTCTCTTACTGTC
ATGCCATCCGTAAGATGCTTTTCTGTGACTGGTGAGTACTCAACCAAGTCATTCTGAGAATAGTGTATGC
GGCGACCGAGTTGCTCTTGCCCGGCGTCAATACGGGATAATACCGCGCCACATAGCAGAACTTTAAAAGT
GCTCATCATTGGAAAACGTTCTTCGGGGCGAAAACTCTCAAGGATCTTACCGCTGTTGAGATCCAGTTCG
ATGTAACCCACTCGTGCACCCAACTGATCTTCAGCATCTTTTACTTTCACCAGCGTTTCTGGGTGAGCAA
AAACAGGAAGGCAAAATGCCGCAAAAAAGGGAATAAGGGCGACACGGAAATGTTGAATACTCATACTCTT
CCTTTTTCAATATTATTGAAGCATTTATCAGGGTTATTGTCTCATGAGCGGATACATATTTGAATGTATT
TAGAAAAATAAACAAATAGGGGTTCCGCGCACATTTCCCCGAAAAGTGCCACCTGACGTCTAAGAAACCA
TTATTATCATGACATTAACCTATAAAAATAGGCGTATCACGAGGCCCTTTCGTCTCGCGCGTTTCGGTGA
TGACGGTGAAAACCTCTGACACATGCAGCTCCCGGAGACGGTCACAGCTTGTCTGTAAGCGGATGCCGGG
AGCAGACAAGCCCGTCAGGGCGCGTCAGCGGGTGTTGGCGGGTGTCGGGGCTGGCTTAACTATGCGGCAT
CAGAGCAGATTGTACTGAGAGTGCACCATATGCGGTGTGAAATACCGCACAGATGCGTAAGGAGAAAATA
CCGCATCAGGCGCCATTCGCCATTCAGGCTGCGCAACTGTTGGGAAGGGCGATCGGTGCGGGCCTCTTCG
CTATTACGCCAGCTGGCGAAAGGGGGATGTGCTGCAAGGCGATTAAGTTGGGTAACGCCAGGGTTTTCCC
AGTCACGACGTTGTAAAACGACGGCGCAAGGAATGGTGCATGCAAGGAGATGGCGCCCAACAGTCCCCCG
GCCACGGGGCCTGCCACCATACCCACGCCGAAACAAGCGCTCATGAGCCCGAAGTGGCGAGCCCGATCTT
CCCCATCGGTGATGTCGGCGATATAGGCGCCAGCAACCGCACCTGTGGCGCCGGTGATGCCGGCCACGAT
GCGTCCGGCGTAGAGGCGATTAGTCCAATTTGTTAAAGACAGGATATCAGTGGTCCAGGCTCTAGTTTTG
ACTCAACAATATCACCAGCTGAAGCCTATAGAGTACGAGCCATAGATAAAATAAAAGATTTTATTTAGTC
TCCAGAAAAAGGGGGGAA
