>Addgene plasmid #83773 | MSCV-6NBC-GFP-PGK-Puro-Barcode96 | addgene partial sequence | sequence record 165514 | pLXSN5 5'-CCCTTGAACCTCCTCGTTCGACC-3'
CAGCCCTCACTCCTTCTCTAGGCGCCGGAATTAGATCCGATGGACCACCATGGTGAGCAAGGGCGAGGAG
CTGTTCACCGGGGTGGTGCCCATCCTGGTCGAGCTGGACGGCGACGTAAACGGCCACAAGTTCAGCGTGT
CCGGCGAGGGCGAGGGCGATGCCACCTACGGCAAGCTGACCCTGAAGTTCATCTGCACCACCGGCAAGCT
GCCCGTGCCCTGGCCCACCCTCGTGACCACCCTGACCTACGGCGTGCAGTGCTTCAGCCGCTACCCCGAC
CACATGAAGCAGCACGACTTCTTCAAGTCCGCCATGCCCGAAGGCTACGTCCAGGAGCGCACCATCTTCT
TCAAGGACGACGGCAACTACAAGACCCGCGCCGAGGTGAAGTTCGAGGGCGACACCCTGGTGAACCGCAT
CGAGCTGAAGGGCATCGACTTCAAGGAGGACGGCAACATCCTGGGGCACAAGCTGGAGTACAACTACAAC
AGCCACAACGTCTATATCATGGCCGACAAGCAGAAGAACGGCATCAAGGTGAACTTCAAGATCCGCCACA
ACATCGAGGACGGCAGCGTGCAGCTCGCCGACCACTACCAGCAGAACACCCCCATCGGCGACGGCCCCGT
GCTGCTGCCCGACAACCACTACCTGAGCACCCAGTCCGCCCTGAGCAAAGACCCCAACGAGAAGCGCGAT
CACATGGTCCTGCTGGAGTTCGTGACCGCCGCCGGGATCACTCTCGGCATGGACGAGCTGTACAAGTAGC
GGAGAATTCTACCGGGTAGGGGAGGCGCTTTTCCCAAGGCAGTCTGGAGCATGCGCTTTAG
